Addgene plasmid #132933: pABM-D4-miR30-L1221
Purpose: Lentivector for luciferase (control) knockdown and blasticidin resistance
Depositing lab: Jeremy Luban. Depositing organization: University of Massachusetts, Worcester. Publication: Cyclophilin A protects HIV-1 from restriction by human TRIM5alpha. Kim K, Dauphin A, Komurlu S, McCauley SM, Yurkovetskiy L, Carbone C, Diehl WE, Strambio-De-Castillia C, Campbell EM, Luban J. Nat Microbiol. 2019 Dec;4(12):2044-2051. doi: 10.1038/s41564-019-0592-5. Epub 2019 Oct 21. PubMed 31636416.
Backbone
  Vector backbone: pABM-D4-miR30
  Vector type: Lentiviral, RNAi
  Selectable markers: Blasticidin
Growth in bacteria
  Bacterial resistance: Ampicillin, 100 μg/mL
  Growth temperature: 30°C
  Growth strain: NEB Stable
  Copy number: High Copy
Gene/Insert
  Gene/Insert name: luciferase shRNA
  gRNA/shRNA sequence: TACAAACGCTCTCATCGACAAG
  Species: H. sapiens (human)
  Promoter: SFFV
  Cloning method: Restriction Enzyme; 5′ cloning site XbaI (unknown if destroyed); 3′ cloning site NotI (unknown if destroyed)
Terms and licenses: Academic/Nonprofit Terms; Industry Terms: Not Available to Industry
How to cite: pABM-D4-miR30-L1221 was a gift from Jeremy Luban (Addgene plasmid # 132933 ; http://n2t.net/addgene:132933 ; RRID:Addgene_132933)
