[The description below was written by a language model from this plasmid's Addgene catalogue record and pLannotate feature annotations shown in this document.]
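Description:
pABM-D4-miR30-L1221 is an HIV-1-based lentiviral transfer vector for RNAi, built on the pABM-D4-miR30 backbone and carrying a luciferase-targeting shRNA that serves as a non-targeting control for knockdown experiments. In bacteria it is maintained through a high-copy ColE1/pUC-type origin and selected with ampicillin via the β-lactamase gene. A fragment of the pBR322 bom region is also annotated.

The viral genome is transcribed in packaging cells from a CMV enhancer/promoter placed directly upstream of a truncated HIV-1 5' LTR, an arrangement that generally makes genomic RNA production Tat-independent. An SV40 enhancer/early promoter element lies just upstream of the CMV sequences, but the record does not state its role. Downstream come the Ψ packaging signal with an overlapping gag fragment, the Rev response element for Rev-dependent nuclear export, a Rev fragment and the cPPT/CTS. The internal expression cassette uses the SFFV LTR promoter to drive a single transcript encoding blasticidin S deaminase (bsd), followed by the shRNA embedded between human miR-30a 5' and 3' flanking sequences. Placing the hairpin in a microRNA context lets a Pol II promoter produce both the resistance marker and a hairpin processed by the endogenous miRNA pathway, so blasticidin-resistant cells also express the shRNA. A second truncated LTR, labelled by the annotation tool as a 5' LTR, closes the provirus.

The two annotated sequence records, about 6.1 kb each, differ by only a few nucleotides and in their start point, and show the same features. The vector is used to transduce mammalian cells as the matched control alongside gene-specific knockdown vectors of the same series.
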