Features (pLannotate 1.2.2; 19 found; start..end, strand, type, name):
     31..83      -  misc_feature   bom (fragment): basis of mobility region from pBR322
    245..574     +  promoter       SV40 promoter: SV40 enhancer and early promoter
    582..961     +  enhancer       CMV enhancer: human cytomegalovirus immediate early enhancer
    962..1161    +  promoter       CMV promoter: human cytomegalovirus (CMV) immediate early promoter
   1179..1359    +  LTR            5' LTR (truncated): truncated 5' long terminal repeat (LTR) from HIV-1
   1406..1531    +  misc_feature   HIV-1 Ψ: packaging signal of human immunodeficiency virus type 1
   1515..1853    +  CDS            HIV-1 gag (fragment): gag protein from human immunodeficiency virus 1; gag
   2028..2261    +  misc_feature   RRE: The Rev response element (RRE) of HIV-1 allows for Rev-dependent mRNA export from the nucleus to the cytoplasm.
   2638..2738    +  CDS            Rev (fragment): human immunodeficiency virus 1 (HIV-1) Rev protein; rev; enhances nuclear export of unspliced and incompletely spliced viral mRNAs
   2788..2905    +  misc_feature   cPPT/CTS: central polypurine tract and central termination sequence of HIV-1
   3042..3449    +  promoter       SFFV promoter: spleen focus-forming virus long terminal repeat (LTR) promoter
   3479..3865    +  CDS            bsd: BSD_ASPTE - Experimental evidence at protein level: Swiss-Prot protein existence level 1. Catalyzes the deamination of the cytosine moiety of the antibiotics blasticidin S, cytomycin and acetylblasticidin S. From Aspergillus terreus.
   3890..3935    +  ncRNA          5' miR-30a (fragment): sequence upstream of the 71-nt precursor of the human miR-30a microRNA (Zeng et al., 2002) miRNA
   4005..4030    +  ncRNA          3' miR-30a (fragment): sequence downstream of the 71-nt precursor of the human miR-30a microRNA (Zeng et al., 2002) miRNA
   4060..4079    +  misc_feature   cPPT/CTS (fragment): central polypurine tract and central termination sequence of HIV-1
   4111..4291    +  LTR            5' LTR (truncated): truncated 5' long terminal repeat (LTR) from HIV-1
   4362..4950    -  rep_origin     ori: high-copy-number ColE1/pMB1/pBR322/pUC origin of replication
   5121..5981    -  CDS            AmpR: β-lactamase; bla; confers resistance to ampicillin, carbenicillin, and related antibiotics
   5982..6086    -  promoter       AmpR promoter: bla
>Addgene plasmid #132933 | pABM-D4-miR30-L1221 | depositor full sequence | sequence record 255509 | pABM-D4-miR30-L1221 sequence 6114 bps
GTCGACGGATCGGGAGATCTCCCGATCCCCTATGGTGCACTCTCAGTACAATCTGCTCTGATGCCGCATA
GTTAAGCCAGTATCTGCTCCCTGCTTGTGTGTTGGAGGTCGCTGAGTAGTGCGCGAGCAAAATTTAAGCT
ACAACAAGGCAAGGCTTGACCGACAATTGCATGAAGAATCTGCTTAGGGTTAGGCGTTTTGCGCTGCTTC
GCGATGTACGGGCCAGATATACGCGCTGTGGAATGTGTGTCAGTTAGGGTGTGGAAAGTCCCCAGGCTCC
CCAGCAGGCAGAAGTATGCAAAGCATGCATCTCAATTAGTCAGCAACCAGGTGTGGAAAGTCCCCAGGCT
CCCCAGCAGGCAGAAGTATGCAAAGCATGCATCTCAATTAGTCAGCAACCATAGTCCCGCCCCTAACTCC
GCCCATCCCGCCCCTAACTCCGCCCAGTTCCGCCCATTCTCCGCCCCATGGCTGACTAATTTTTTTTATT
TATGCAGAGGCCGAGGCCGCCTCTGCCTCTGAGCTATTCCAGAAGTAGTGAGGAGGCTTTTTTGGAGGCC
TAGGCTTTTGCAAAAAGCTTTGACATTGATTATTGACTAGTTATTAATAGTAATCAATTACGGGGTCATT
AGTTCATAGCCCATATATGGAGTTCCGCGTTACATAACTTACGGTAAATGGCCCGCCTGGCTGACCGCCC
AACGACCCCCGCCCATTGACGTCAATAATGACGTATGTTCCCATAGTAACGCCAATAGGGACTTTCCATT
GACGTCAATGGGTGGAGTATTTACGGTAAACTGCCCACTTGGCAGTACATCAAGTGTATCATATGCCAAG
TACGCCCCCTATTGACGTCAATGACGGTAAATGGCCCGCCTGGCATTATGCCCAGTACATGACCTTATGG
GACTTTCCTACTTGGCAGTACATCTACGTATTAGTCATCGCTATTACCATGGTGATGCGGTTTTGGCAGT
ACATCAATGGGCGTGGATAGCGGTTTGACTCACGGGGATTTCCAAGTCTCCACCCCATTGACGTCAATGG
GAGTTTGTTTTGGCACCAAAATCAACGGGACTTTCCAAAATGTCGTAACAACTCCGCCCCATTGACGCAA
ATGGGCGGTAGGCGTGTACGGTGGGAGGTCTATATAAGCAGCGCGTTTTGCCTGTACTGGGTCTCTCTGG
TTAGACCAGATCTGAGCCTGGGAGCTCTCTGGCTAACTAGGGAACCCACTGCTTAAGCCTCAATAAAGCT
TGCCTTGAGTGCTTCAAGTAGTGTGTGCCCGTCTGTTGTGTGACTCTGGTAACTAGAGATCCCTCAGACC
CTTTTAGTCAGTGTGGAAAATCTCTAGCAGTGGCGCCCGAACAGGGACTTGAAAGCGAAAGGGAAACCAG
AGGAGCTCTCTCGACGCAGGACTCGGCTTGCTGAAGCGCGCACGGCAAGAGGCGAGGGGCGGCGACTGGT
GAGTACGCCAAAAATTTTGACTAGCGGAGGCTAGAAGGAGAGAGATGGGTGCGAGAGCGTCAGTATTAAG
CGGGGGAGAATTAGATCGCGATGGGAAAAAATTCGGTTAAGGCCAGGGGGAAAGAAAAAATATAAATTAA
AACATATAGTATGGGCAAGCAGGGAGCTAGAACGATTCGCAGTTAATCCTGGCCTGTTAGAAACATCAGA
AGGCTGTAGACAAATACTGGGACAGCTACAACCATCCCTTCAGACAGGATCAGAAGAACTTAGATCATTA
TATAATACAGTAGCAACCCTCTATTGTGTGCATCAAAGGATAGAGATAAAAGACACCAAGGAAGCTTTAG
ACAAGATAGAGGAAGAGCAAAACAAAAGTAAGACCACCGCACAGCAAGCGGCCGGCCGCTGATCTTCAGA
CCTGGAGGAGGAGATATGAGGGACAATTGGAGAAGTGAATTATATAAATATAAAGTAGTAAAAATTGAAC
CATTAGGAGTAGCACCCACCAAGGCAAAGAGAAGAGTGGTGCAGAGAGAAAAAAGAGCAGTGGGAATAGG
AGCTTTGTTCCTTGGGTTCTTGGGAGCAGCAGGAAGCACTATGGGCGCAGCGTCAATGACGCTGACGGTA
CAGGCCAGACAATTATTGTCTGGTATAGTGCAGCAGCAGAACAATTTGCTGAGGGCTATTGAGGCGCAAC
AGCATCTGTTGCAACTCACAGTCTGGGGCATCAAGCAGCTCCAGGCAAGAATCCTGGCTGTGGAAAGATA
CCTAAAGGATCAACAGCTCCTGGGGATTTGGGGTTGCTCTGGAAAACTCATTTGCACCACTGCTGTGCCT
TGGAATGCTAGTTGGAGTAATAAATCTCTGGAACAGATTTGGAATCACACGACCTGGATGGAGTGGGACA
GAGAAATTAACAATTACACAAGCTTAATACACTCCTTAATTGAAGAATCGCAAAACCAGCAAGAAAAGAA
TGAACAAGAATTATTGGAATTAGATAAATGGGCAAGTTTGTGGAATTGGTTTAACATAACAAATTGGCTG
TGGTATATAAAATTATTCATAATGATAGTAGGAGGCTTGGTAGGTTTAAGAATAGTTTTTGCTGTACTTT
CTATAGTGAATAGAGTTAGGCAGGGATATTCACCATTATCGTTTCAGACCCACCTCCCAACCCCGAGGGG
ACCCGACAGGCCCGAAGGAATAGAAGAAGAAGGTGGAGAGAGAGACAGAGACAGATCCATTCGATTAGTG
AACGGATCGGCACTGCGTGCGCCAATTCTGCAGACAAATGGCAGTATTCATCCACAATTTTAAAAGAAAA
GGGGGGATTGGGGGGTACAGTGCAGGGGAAAGAATAGTAGACATAATAGCAACAGACATACAAACTAAAG
AATTACAAAAACAAATTACAAAAATTCAAAATTTTCGGGTTTATTACAGGGACAGCAGAGATCCAGTTTG
GTTAATTAACTGCAGCCCCGATAAAATAAAAGATTTTATTTAGTCTCCAGAAAAAGGGGGGAATGAAAGA
CCCCACCTGTAGGTTTGGCAAGCTAGCTGCAGTAACGCCATTTTGCAAGGCATGGAAAAATACCAAACCA
AGAATAGAGAAGTTCAGATCAAGGGCGGGTACATGAAAATAGCTAACGTTGGGCCAAACAGGATATCTGC
GGTGAGCAGTTTCGGCCCCGGCCCGGGGCCAAGAACAGATGGTCACCGCAGTTTCGGCCCCGGCCCGAGG
CCAAGAACAGATGGTCCCCAGATATGGCCCAACCCTCAGCAGTTTCTTAAGACCCATCAGATGTTTCCAG
GCTCCCCCAAGGACCTGAAATGACCCTGCGCCTTATTTGAATTAACCAATCAGCCTGCTTCTCGCTTCTG
TTCGCGCGCTTCTGCTTCCCGAGCTCTATAAAAGAGCTCACAACCCCTCACTCGGCGCGCCAGTCCTCCG
ACAGACTGAGTCGCCCGGGGGTCTAGAACGCGTGCCGCCATGGCTAAACCACTGTCCCAGGAAGAATCCA
CACTGATCGAACGAGCAACCGCTACTATCAACTCAATCCCAATCTCCGAAGACTACTCTGTGGCCTCCGC
CGCCCTGAGCAGCGACGGACGAATCTTCACCGGCGTGAACGTCTACCACTTTACCGGCGGCCCCTGCGCT
GAGCTGGTGGTCCTGGGAACTGCAGCCGCTGCAGCCGCTGGAAATCTGACCTGTATCGTGGCTATCGGGA
ACGAAAATAGGGGAATCCTGTCTCCATGCGGCCGGTGTAGACAGGTCCTGCTGGATCTGCATCCCGGGAT
CAAGGCAATTGTGAAAGACTCAGATGGACAGCCCACAGCCGTCGGCATTCGCGAGCTGCTGCCTAGCGGC
TATGTGTGGGAAGGGTGAGCGATCGCCGCGGCCGCCTTCTTAACCCAACAGAAGGCTCGAGAAGGTATAT
TGCTGTTGACAGTGAGCGCACAAACGCTCTCATCGACAAGTAGTGAAGCCACAGATGTACTTGTCGATGA
GAGCGTTTGTATGCCTACTGCCTCGGACTTCAAGGGGCTAGAATTCGGCAGCTGTAGATCTTAGCCACTT
TTTAAAAGAAAAGGGGGGACTGGAAGGGCTAACTGCATCCGGACTGTACTGGGTCTCTCTGGTTAGACCA
GATCTGAGCCTGGGAGCTCTCTGGCTAACTAGGGAACCCACTGCTTAAGCCTCAATAAAGCTTGCCTTGA
GTGCTTCAAGTAGTGTGTGCCCGTCTGTTGTGTGACTCTGGTAACTAGAGATCCCTCAGACCCTTTTAGT
CAGTGTGGAAAATCTCTAGCAGGGCCCGTTTCATGTGAGCAAAAGGCCAGCAAAAGGCCAGGAACCGTAA
AAAGGCCGCGTTGCTGGCGTTTTTCCATAGGCTCCGCCCCCCTGACGAGCATCACAAAAATCGACGCTCA
AGTCAGAGGTGGCGAAACCCGACAGGACTATAAAGATACCAGGCGTTTCCCCCTGGAAGCTCCCTCGTGC
GCTCTCCTGTTCCGACCCTGCCGCTTACCGGATACCTGTCCGCCTTTCTCCCTTCGGGAAGCGTGGCGCT
TTCTCATAGCTCACGCTGTAGGTATCTCAGTTCGGTGTAGGTCGTTCGCTCCAAGCTGGGCTGTGTGCAC
GAACCCCCCGTTCAGCCCGACCGCTGCGCCTTATCCGGTAACTATCGTCTTGAGTCCAACCCGGTAAGAC
ACGACTTATCGCCACTGGCAGCAGCCACTGGTAACAGGATTAGCAGAGCGAGGTATGTAGGCGGTGCTAC
AGAGTTCTTGAAGTGGTGGCCTAACTACGGCTACACTAGAAGAACAGTATTTGGTATCTGCGCTCTGCTG
AAGCCAGTTACCTTCGGAAAAAGAGTTGGTAGCTCTTGATCCGGCAAACAAACCACCGCTGGTAGCGGTG
GTTTTTTTGTTTGCAAGCAGCAGATTACGCGCAGAAAAAAAGGATCTCAAGAAGATCCTTTGATCTTTTC
TACGGGGTCTGACGCTCAGTGGAACGAAAACTCACGTTAAGGGATTTTGGTCATGAGATTATCAAAAAGG
ATCTTCACCTAGATCCTTTTAAATTAAAAATGAAGTTTTAAATCAATCTAAAGTATATATGAGTAAACTT
GGTCTGACAGTTACCAATGCTTAATCAGTGAGGCACCTATCTCAGCGATCTGTCTATTTCGTTCATCCAT
AGTTGCCTGACTCCCCGTCGTGTAGATAACTACGATACGGGAGGGCTTACCATCTGGCCCCAGTGCTGCA
ATGATACCGCGAGACCCACGCTCACCGGCTCCAGATTTATCAGCAATAAACCAGCCAGCCGGAAGGGCCG
AGCGCAGAAGTGGTCCTGCAACTTTATCCGCCTCCATCCAGTCTATTAATTGTTGCCGGGAAGCTAGAGT
AAGTAGTTCGCCAGTTAATAGTTTGCGCAACGTTGTTGCCATTGCTACAGGCATCGTGGTGTCACGCTCG
TCGTTTGGTATGGCTTCATTCAGCTCCGGTTCCCAACGATCAAGGCGAGTTACATGATCCCCCATGTTGT
GCAAAAAAGCGGTTAGCTCCTTCGGTCCTCCGATCGTTGTCAGAAGTAAGTTGGCCGCAGTGTTATCACT
CATGGTTATGGCAGCACTGCATAATTCTCTTACTGTCATGCCATCCGTAAGATGCTTTTCTGTGACTGGT
GAGTACTCAACCAAGTCATTCTGAGAATAGTGTATGCGGCGACCGAGTTGCTCTTGCCCGGCGTCAATAC
GGGATAATACCGCGCCACATAGCAGAACTTTAAAAGTGCTCATCATTGGAAAACGTTCTTCGGGGCGAAA
ACTCTCAAGGATCTTACCGCTGTTGAGATCCAGTTCGATGTAACCCACTCGTGCACCCAACTGATCTTCA
GCATCTTTTACTTTCACCAGCGTTTCTGGGTGAGCAAAAACAGGAAGGCAAAATGCCGCAAAAAAGGGAA
TAAGGGCGACACGGAAATGTTGAATACTCATACTCTTCCTTTTTCAATATTATTGAAGCATTTATCAGGG
TTATTGTCTCATGAGCGGATACATATTTGAATGTATTTAGAAAAATAAACAAATAGGGGTTCCGCGCACA
TTTCCCCGAAAAGTGCCACCTGAC
