Features (pLannotate 1.2.2; 19 found; start..end, strand, type, name):
    137..466     +  promoter       SV40 promoter: SV40 enhancer and early promoter
    478..857     +  enhancer       CMV enhancer: human cytomegalovirus immediate early enhancer
    858..1057    +  promoter       CMV promoter: human cytomegalovirus (CMV) immediate early promoter
   1075..1255    +  LTR            5' LTR (truncated): truncated 5' long terminal repeat (LTR) from HIV-1
   1302..1427    +  misc_feature   HIV-1 Ψ: packaging signal of human immunodeficiency virus type 1
   1411..1749    +  CDS            HIV-1 gag (fragment): gag protein from human immunodeficiency virus 1; gag
   1924..2157    +  misc_feature   RRE: The Rev response element (RRE) of HIV-1 allows for Rev-dependent mRNA export from the nucleus to the cytoplasm.
   2534..2634    +  CDS            Rev (fragment): human immunodeficiency virus 1 (HIV-1) Rev protein; rev; enhances nuclear export of unspliced and incompletely spliced viral mRNAs
   2684..2801    +  misc_feature   cPPT/CTS: central polypurine tract and central termination sequence of HIV-1
   2938..3345    +  promoter       SFFV promoter: spleen focus-forming virus long terminal repeat (LTR) promoter
   3375..3761    +  CDS            bsd: BSD_ASPTE - Experimental evidence at protein level: Swiss-Prot protein existence level 1. Catalyzes the deamination of the cytosine moiety of the antibiotics blasticidin S, cytomycin and acetylblasticidin S. From Aspergillus terreus.
   3786..3831    +  ncRNA          5' miR-30a (fragment): sequence upstream of the 71-nt precursor of the human miR-30a microRNA (Zeng et al., 2002) miRNA
   3901..3926    +  ncRNA          3' miR-30a (fragment): sequence downstream of the 71-nt precursor of the human miR-30a microRNA (Zeng et al., 2002) miRNA
   3956..3975    +  misc_feature   cPPT/CTS (fragment): central polypurine tract and central termination sequence of HIV-1
   4007..4187    +  LTR            5' LTR (truncated): truncated 5' long terminal repeat (LTR) from HIV-1
   4258..4846    -  rep_origin     ori: high-copy-number ColE1/pMB1/pBR322/pUC origin of replication
   5017..5877    -  CDS            AmpR: β-lactamase; bla; confers resistance to ampicillin, carbenicillin, and related antibiotics
   5878..5982    -  promoter       AmpR promoter: bla
   6041..6093    -  misc_feature   bom (fragment): basis of mobility region from pBR322
>Addgene plasmid #132933 | pABM-D4-miR30-L1221 | addgene full sequence | sequence record 259351 | Addgene NGS Result
TCGCTGAGTAGTGCGCGAGCAAAATTTAAGCTACAACAAGGCAAGGCTTGACCGACAATTGCATGAAGAA
TCTGCTTAGGGTTAGGCGTTTTGCGCTGCTTCGCGATGTACGGGCCAGATATACGCGCTGTGGAATGTGT
GTCAGTTAGGGTGTGGAAAGTCCCCAGGCTCCCCAGCAGGCAGAAGTATGCAAAGCATGCATCTCAATTA
GTCAGCAACCAGGTGTGGAAAGTCCCCAGGCTCCCCAGCAGGCAGAAGTATGCAAAGCATGCATCTCAAT
TAGTCAGCAACCATAGTCCCGCCCCTAACTCCGCCCATCCCGCCCCTAACTCCGCCCAGTTCCGCCCATT
CTCCGCCCCATGGCTGACTAATTTTTTTTATTTATGCAGAGGCCGAGGCCGCCTCTGCCTCTGAGCTATT
CCAGAAGTAGTGAGGAGGCTTTTTTGGAGGCCTAGGCTTTTGCAAAAAGCTCGCGTTGACATTGATTATT
GACTAGTTATTAATAGTAATCAATTACGGGGTCATTAGTTCATAGCCCATATATGGAGTTCCGCGTTACA
TAACTTACGGTAAATGGCCCGCCTGGCTGACCGCCCAACGACCCCCGCCCATTGACGTCAATAATGACGT
ATGTTCCCATAGTAACGCCAATAGGGACTTTCCATTGACGTCAATGGGTGGAGTATTTACGGTAAACTGC
CCACTTGGCAGTACATCAAGTGTATCATATGCCAAGTACGCCCCCTATTGACGTCAATGACGGTAAATGG
CCCGCCTGGCATTATGCCCAGTACATGACCTTATGGGACTTTCCTACTTGGCAGTACATCTACGTATTAG
TCATCGCTATTACCATGGTGATGCGGTTTTGGCAGTACATCAATGGGCGTGGATAGCGGTTTGACTCACG
GGGATTTCCAAGTCTCCACCCCATTGACGTCAATGGGAGTTTGTTTTGGCACCAAAATCAACGGGACTTT
CCAAAATGTCGTAACAACTCCGCCCCATTGACGCAAATGGGCGGTAGGCGTGTACGGTGGGAGGTCTATA
TAAGCAGCGCGTTTTGCCTGTACTGGGTCTCTCTGGTTAGACCAGATCTGAGCCTGGGAGCTCTCTGGCT
AACTAGGGAACCCACTGCTTAAGCCTCAATAAAGCTTGCCTTGAGTGCTTCAAGTAGTGTGTGCCCGTCT
GTTGTGTGACTCTGGTAACTAGAGATCCCTCAGACCCTTTTAGTCAGTGTGGAAAATCTCTAGCAGTGGC
GCCCGAACAGGGACTTGAAAGCGAAAGGGAAACCAGAGGAGCTCTCTCGACGCAGGACTCGGCTTGCTGA
AGCGCGCACGGCAAGAGGCGAGGGGCGGCGACTGGTGAGTACGCCAAAAATTTTGACTAGCGGAGGCTAG
AAGGAGAGAGATGGGTGCGAGAGCGTCAGTATTAAGCGGGGGAGAATTAGATCGCGATGGGAAAAAATTC
GGTTAAGGCCAGGGGGAAAGAAAAAATATAAATTAAAACATATAGTATGGGCAAGCAGGGAGCTAGAACG
ATTCGCAGTTAATCCTGGCCTGTTAGAAACATCAGAAGGCTGTAGACAAATACTGGGACAGCTACAACCA
TCCCTTCAGACAGGATCAGAAGAACTTAGATCATTATATAATACAGTAGCAACCCTCTATTGTGTGCATC
AAAGGATAGAGATAAAAGACACCAAGGAAGCTTTAGACAAGATAGAGGAAGAGCAAAACAAAAGTAAGAC
CACCGCACAGCAAGCGGCCGGCCGCTGATCTTCAGACCTGGAGGAGGAGATATGAGGGACAATTGGAGAA
GTGAATTATATAAATATAAAGTAGTAAAAATTGAACCATTAGGAGTAGCACCCACCAAGGCAAAGAGAAG
AGTGGTGCAGAGAGAAAAAAGAGCAGTGGGAATAGGAGCTTTGTTCCTTGGGTTCTTGGGAGCAGCAGGA
AGCACTATGGGCGCAGCGTCAATGACGCTGACGGTACAGGCCAGACAATTATTGTCTGGTATAGTGCAGC
AGCAGAACAATTTGCTGAGGGCTATTGAGGCGCAACAGCATCTGTTGCAACTCACAGTCTGGGGCATCAA
GCAGCTCCAGGCAAGAATCCTGGCTGTGGAAAGATACCTAAAGGATCAACAGCTCCTGGGGATTTGGGGT
TGCTCTGGAAAACTCATTTGCACCACTGCTGTGCCTTGGAATGCTAGTTGGAGTAATAAATCTCTGGAAC
AGATTTGGAATCACACGACCTGGATGGAGTGGGACAGAGAAATTAACAATTACACAAGCTTAATACACTC
CTTAATTGAAGAATCGCAAAACCAGCAAGAAAAGAATGAACAAGAATTATTGGAATTAGATAAATGGGCA
AGTTTGTGGAATTGGTTTAACATAACAAATTGGCTGTGGTATATAAAATTATTCATAATGATAGTAGGAG
GCTTGGTAGGTTTAAGAATAGTTTTTGCTGTACTTTCTATAGTGAATAGAGTTAGGCAGGGATATTCACC
ATTATCGTTTCAGACCCACCTCCCAACCCCGAGGGGACCCGACAGGCCCGAAGGAATAGAAGAAGAAGGT
GGAGAGAGAGACAGAGACAGATCCATTCGATTAGTGAACGGATCGGCACTGCGTGCGCCAATTCTGCAGA
CAAATGGCAGTATTCATCCACAATTTTAAAAGAAAAGGGGGGATTGGGGGGTACAGTGCAGGGGAAAGAA
TAGTAGACATAATAGCAACAGACATACAAACTAAAGAATTACAAAAACAAATTACAAAAATTCAAAATTT
TCGGGTTTATTACAGGGACAGCAGAGATCCAGTTTGGTTAATTAACTGCAGCCCCGATAAAATAAAAGAT
TTTATTTAGTCTCCAGAAAAAGGGGGGAATGAAAGACCCCACCTGTAGGTTTGGCAAGCTAGCTGCAGTA
ACGCCATTTTGCAAGGCATGGAAAAATACCAAACCAAGAATAGAGAAGTTCAGATCAAGGGCGGGTACAT
GAAAATAGCTAACGTTGGGCCAAACAGGATATCTGCGGTGAGCAGTTTCGGCCCCGGCCCGGGGCCAAGA
ACAGATGGTCACCGCAGTTTCGGCCCCGGCCCGAGGCCAAGAACAGATGGTCCCCAGATATGGCCCAACC
CTCAGCAGTTTCTTAAGACCCATCAGATGTTTCCAGGCTCCCCCAAGGACCTGAAATGACCCTGCGCCTT
ATTTGAATTAACCAATCAGCCTGCTTCTCGCTTCTGTTCGCGCGCTTCTGCTTCCCGAGCTCTATAAAAG
AGCTCACAACCCCTCACTCGGCGCGCCAGTCCTCCGACAGACTGAGTCGCCCGGGGGTCTAGAACGCGTG
CCGCCATGGCTAAACCACTGTCCCAGGAAGAATCCACACTGATCGAACGAGCAACCGCTACTATCAACTC
AATCCCAATCTCCGAAGACTACTCTGTGGCCTCCGCCGCCCTGAGCAGCGACGGACGAATCTTCACCGGC
GTGAACGTCTACCACTTTACCGGCGGCCCCTGCGCTGAGCTGGTGGTCCTGGGAACTGCAGCCGCTGCAG
CCGCTGGAAATCTGACCTGTATCGTGGCTATCGGGAACGAAAATAGGGGAATCCTGTCTCCATGCGGCCG
GTGTAGACAGGTCCTGCTGGATCTGCATCCCGGGATCAAGGCAATTGTGAAAGACTCAGATGGACAGCCC
ACAGCCGTCGGCATTCGCGAGCTGCTGCCTAGCGGCTATGTGTGGGAAGGGTGAGCGATCGCCGCGGCCG
CCTTCTTAACCCAACAGAAGGCTCGAGAAGGTATATTGCTGTTGACAGTGAGCGCACAAACGCTCTCATC
GACAAGTAGTGAAGCCACAGATGTACTTGTCGATGAGAGCGTTTGTATGCCTACTGCCTCGGACTTCAAG
GGGCTAGAATTCGGCAGCTGTAGATCTTAGCCACTTTTTAAAAGAAAAGGGGGGACTGGAAGGGCTAACT
GCATCCGGACTGTACTGGGTCTCTCTGGTTAGACCAGATCTGAGCCTGGGAGCTCTCTGGCTAACTAGGG
AACCCACTGCTTAAGCCTCAATAAAGCTTGCCTTGAGTGCTTCAAGTAGTGTGTGCCCGTCTGTTGTGTG
ACTCTGGTAACTAGAGATCCCTCAGACCCTTTTAGTCAGTGTGGAAAATCTCTAGCAGGGCCCGTTTCAT
GTGAGCAAAAGGCCAGCAAAAGGCCAGGAACCGTAAAAAGGCCGCGTTGCTGGCGTTTTTCCATAGGCTC
CGCCCCCCTGACGAGCATCACAAAAATCGACGCTCAAGTCAGAGGTGGCGAAACCCGACAGGACTATAAA
GATACCAGGCGTTTCCCCCTGGAAGCTCCCTCGTGCGCTCTCCTGTTCCGACCCTGCCGCTTACCGGATA
CCTGTCCGCCTTTCTCCCTTCGGGAAGCGTGGCGCTTTCTCATAGCTCACGCTGTAGGTATCTCAGTTCG
GTGTAGGTCGTTCGCTCCAAGCTGGGCTGTGTGCACGAACCCCCCGTTCAGCCCGACCGCTGCGCCTTAT
CCGGTAACTATCGTCTTGAGTCCAACCCGGTAAGACACGACTTATCGCCACTGGCAGCAGCCACTGGTAA
CAGGATTAGCAGAGCGAGGTATGTAGGCGGTGCTACAGAGTTCTTGAAGTGGTGGCCTAACTACGGCTAC
ACTAGAAGAACAGTATTTGGTATCTGCGCTCTGCTGAAGCCAGTTACCTTCGGAAAAAGAGTTGGTAGCT
CTTGATCCGGCAAACAAACCACCGCTGGTAGCGGTGGTTTTTTTGTTTGCAAGCAGCAGATTACGCGCAG
AAAAAAAGGATCTCAAGAAGATCCTTTGATCTTTTCTACGGGGTCTGACGCTCAGTGGAACGAAAACTCA
CGTTAAGGGATTTTGGTCATGAGATTATCAAAAAGGATCTTCACCTAGATCCTTTTAAATTAAAAATGAA
GTTTTAAATCAATCTAAAGTATATATGAGTAAACTTGGTCTGACAGTTACCAATGCTTAATCAGTGAGGC
ACCTATCTCAGCGATCTGTCTATTTCGTTCATCCATAGTTGCCTGACTCCCCGTCGTGTAGATAACTACG
ATACGGGAGGGCTTACCATCTGGCCCCAGTGCTGCAATGATACCGCGAGACCCACGCTCACCGGCTCCAG
ATTTATCAGCAATAAACCAGCCAGCCGGAAGGGCCGAGCGCAGAAGTGGTCCTGCAACTTTATCCGCCTC
CATCCAGTCTATTAATTGTTGCCGGGAAGCTAGAGTAAGTAGTTCGCCAGTTAATAGTTTGCGCAACGTT
GTTGCCATTGCTACAGGCATCGTGGTGTCACGCTCGTCGTTTGGTATGGCTTCATTCAGCTCCGGTTCCC
AACGATCAAGGCGAGTTACATGATCCCCCATGTTGTGCAAAAAAGCGGTTAGCTCCTTCGGTCCTCCGAT
CGTTGTCAGAAGTAAGTTGGCCGCAGTGTTATCACTCATGGTTATGGCAGCACTGCATAATTCTCTTACT
GTCATGCCATCCGTAAGATGCTTTTCTGTGACTGGTGAGTACTCAACCAAGTCATTCTGAGAATAGTGTA
TGCGGCGACCGAGTTGCTCTTGCCCGGCGTCAATACGGGATAATACCGCGCCACATAGCAGAACTTTAAA
AGTGCTCATCATTGGAAAACGTTCTTCGGGGCGAAAACTCTCAAGGATCTTACCGCTGTTGAGATCCAGT
TCGATGTAACCCACTCGTGCACCCAACTGATCTTCAGCATCTTTTACTTTCACCAGCGTTTCTGGGTGAG
CAAAAACAGGAAGGCAAAATGCCGCAAAAAAGGGAATAAGGGCGACACGGAAATGTTGAATACTCATACT
CTTCCTTTTTCAATATTATTGAAGCATTTATCAGGGTTATTGTCTCATGAGCGGATACATATTTGAATGT
ATTTAGAAAAATAAACAAATAGGGGTTCCGCGCACATTTCCCCGAAAAGTGCCACCTGACGTCGACGGAT
CGGGAGATCTCCCGATCCCCTATGGTGCACTCTCAGTACAATCTGCTCTGATGCCGCATAGTTAAGCCAG
TATCTGCTCCCTGCTTGTGTGTTGGAGG
